>Addgene plasmid #80504 | Rab19 cds in pGem-T Easy | addgene full sequence | sequence record 177039 | Addgene NGS Result
TTTGCGTATTGGGCGCTCTTCCGCTTCCTCGCTCACTGACTCGCTGCGCTCGGTCGTTCGGCTGCGGCGA
GCGGTATCAGCTCACTCAAAGGCGGTAATACGGTTATCCACAGAATCAGGGGATAACGCAGGAAAGAACA
TGTGAGCAAAAGGCCAGCAAAAGGCCAGGAACCGTAAAAAGGCCGCGTTGCTGGCGTTTTTCCATAGGCT
CCGCCCCCCTGACGAGCATCACAAAAATCGACGCTCAAGTCAGAGGTGGCGAAACCCGACAGGACTATAA
AGATACCAGGCGTTTCCCCCTGGAAGCTCCCTCGTGCGCTCTCCTGTTCCGACCCTGCCGCTTACCGGAT
ACCTGTCCGCCTTTCTCCCTTCGGGAAGCGTGGCGCTTTCTCATAGCTCACGCTGTAGGTATCTCAGTTC
GGTGTAGGTCGTTCGCTCCAAGCTGGGCTGTGTGCACGAACCCCCCGTTCAGCCCGACCGCTGCGCCTTA
TCCGGTAACTATCGTCTTGAGTCCAACCCGGTAAGACACGACTTATCGCCACTGGCAGCAGCCACTGGTA
ACAGGATTAGCAGAGCGAGGTATGTAGGCGGTGCTACAGAGTTCTTGAAGTGGTGGCCTAACTACGGCTA
CACTAGAAGAACAGTATTTGGTATCTGCGCTCTGCTGAAGCCAGTTACCTTCGGAAAAAGAGTTGGTAGC
TCTTGATCCGGCAAACAAACCACCGCTGGTAGCGGTGGTTTTTTTGTTTGCAAGCAGCAGATTACGCGCA
GAAAAAAAGGATCTCAAGAAGATCCTTTGATCTTTTCTACGGGGTCTGACGCTCAGTGGAACGAAAACTC
ACGTTAAGGGATTTTGGTCATGAGATTATCAAAAAGGATCTTCACCTAGATCCTTTTAAATTAAAAATGA
AGTTTTAAATCAATCTAAAGTATATATGAGTAAACTTGGTCTGACAGTTACCAATGCTTAATCAGTGAGG
CACCTATCTCAGCGATCTGTCTATTTCGTTCATCCATAGTTGCCTGACTCCCCGTCGTGTAGATAACTAC
GATACGGGAGGGCTTACCATCTGGCCCCAGTGCTGCAATGATACCGCGAGACCCACGCTCACCGGCTCCA
GATTTATCAGCAATAAACCAGCCAGCCGGAAGGGCCGAGCGCAGAAGTGGTCCTGCAACTTTATCCGCCT
CCATCCAGTCTATTAATTGTTGCCGGGAAGCTAGAGTAAGTAGTTCGCCAGTTAATAGTTTGCGCAACGT
TGTTGCCATTGCTACAGGCATCGTGGTGTCACGCTCGTCGTTTGGTATGGCTTCATTCAGCTCCGGTTCC
CAACGATCAAGGCGAGTTACATGATCCCCCATGTTGTGCAAAAAAGCGGTTAGCTCCTTCGGTCCTCCGA
TCGTTGTCAGAAGTAAGTTGGCCGCAGTGTTATCACTCATGGTTATGGCAGCACTGCATAATTCTCTTAC
TGTCATGCCATCCGTAAGATGCTTTTCTGTGACTGGTGAGTACTCAACCAAGTCATTCTGAGAATAGTGT
ATGCGGCGACCGAGTTGCTCTTGCCCGGCGTCAATACGGGATAATACCGCGCCACATAGCAGAACTTTAA
AAGTGCTCATCATTGGAAAACGTTCTTCGGGGCGAAAACTCTCAAGGATCTTACCGCTGTTGAGATCCAG
TTCGATGTAACCCACTCGTGCACCCAACTGATCTTCAGCATCTTTTACTTTCACCAGCGTTTCTGGGTGA
GCAAAAACAGGAAGGCAAAATGCCGCAAAAAAGGGAATAAGGGCGACACGGAAATGTTGAATACTCATAC
TCTTCCTTTTTCAATATTATTGAAGCATTTATCAGGGTTATTGTCTCATGAGCGGATACATATTTGAATG
TATTTAGAAAAATAAACAAATAGGGGTTCCGCGCACATTTCCCCGAAAAGTGCCACCTGATGCGGTGTGA
AATACCGCACAGATGCGTAAGGAGAAAATACCGCATCAGGAAATTGTAAGCGTTAATATTTTGTTAAAAT
TCGCGTTAAATTTTTGTTAAATCAGCTCATTTTTTAACCAATAGGCCGAAATCGGCAAAATCCCTTATAA
ATCAAAAGAATAGACCGAGATAGGGT
[37 nt withheld, positions 2127-2163]
AAAGAACGTGGACTCCAACGTCAAAGG
[49 nt withheld, positions 2191-2239]
T
[91 nt withheld, positions 2241-2331]
G
[124 nt withheld, positions 2333-2456]
CCATTCGCCATTCAGGCTGCGCAACTGTTGGGAAGGGCGATCGGTGCGGGCCTCTTCGCTATTACGCCAG
CTGGCGAAAGGGGGATGTGCTGCAAGGCGATTAAGTTGGGTAACGCCAGGGTTTTCCCAGTCACGACGTT
GTAAAACGACGGCCAGTGAATTGTAATACGACTCACTATAGGGCGAATTGGGCCCGACGTCGCATGCTCC
CGGCCGCCATGGCGGCCGCGGGAATTCGATTATGCTGTTCTACCGAGCAAAGGTCACCTTTCAAGACAGC
ACTGTTTGTGCTCGATTTCACTCGTACTTTAAAAACTGTTTATCTACAGCAGACAGGGAAAGACTGGGGT
TTTCTCCTAGCATTAGCTTTGTGTGTGTTTGTGTTTGTGCAGACGGAGATGCAGTGGTGCAGGACGTCTC
TTTTCCAGGTATACAGTCCGCAGGGCGAGAGGACGAGGAGCGCTGTGATTTTCTGTTCAAGATCATCCTG
ATTGGGGACAGTAATGTGGGGAAGACCTGTGTTATCCAGAGCTTCAGGTCAGCAGAGGTCACTGAACTGC
AGCACAACACTATTGGAGTGGATTTTACCGTGCGCAGCATGGATGTTGACGGCAGGAGAGTCAAGATGCA
GGTGTGGGACACGGCGGGACAGGAGCGTTTCCGCACCATCACTCAGAGCTATTATCGCAGTGCTCATGGC
GCTATGATTGCGTATGATCTGAGCCGCCGCGACACCTTCGACTCTCTGCCACACTGGATTCAGGCGCTGG
AGCAGTACGGAGCTGCCAGCCTCGTCCTCGTACTCATCGGTAATAAGTGTGATCTGGAGGCGCAGCGGCA
GGTGCTGTTCGAGGACGCCTGTACGCTAGCGGAGCGCAGTGGTGCTCTGGCCGCTTTAGAAACATCCGCC
AAACACCATCACAACATCGAGGAGGCTTTCCAACTGATGGCCAGAGAACTCTTAGTGCGACACGGAGGAA
TACATTATCAGGACAACCAATCAGATTCACCCACCGTCTACCTGCACTCTGACTCACACCCAATCGAAGG
AGAACAGTTGGAGAAAAGGTCATGTGACTGCTAAAATCACTAGTGAATTCGCGGCCGCCTGCAGGTCGAC
CATATGGGAGAGCTCCCAACGCGTTGGATGCATAGCTTGAGTATTCTATAGTGTCACCTAAATAGCTTGG
CGTAATCATGGTCATAGCTGTTTCCTGTGTGAAATTGTTATCCGCTCACAATTCCACACAACATACGAGC
CGGAAGCATAAAGTGTAAAGCCTGGGGTGCCTAATGAGTGAGCTAACTCACATTAATTGCGTTGCGCTCA
CTGCCCGCTTTCCAGTCGGGAAACCTGTCGTGCCAGCTGCATTAATGAATCGGCCAACGCGCGGGGAGAG
GCGG
Features (pLannotate 1.2.2; 14 found; start..end, strand, type, name):
    199..787     -  rep_origin     ori: high-copy-number ColE1/pMB1/pBR322/pUC origin of replication
    958..1818    -  CDS            AmpR: β-lactamase; bla; confers resistance to ampicillin, carbenicillin, and related antibiotics
   1819..1923    -  promoter       AmpR promoter: bla
   1950..2000    +  misc_feature   bom (fragment): basis of mobility region from pBR322
   2028..2456    -  rep_origin     f1 ori (sequence partly withheld): f1 bacteriophage origin of replication; arrow indicates direction of (+) strand synthesis
   2460..2617    -  CDS            lacZα (fragment): LacZα fragment of β-galactosidase; lacZ fragment
   2620..2638    +  promoter       T7 promoter: promoter for bacteriophage T7 RNA polymerase
   2893..3537    +  CDS            RAB19: RAB19_HUMAN - Also known as RAB19B. Experimental evidence at protein level: Swiss-Prot protein existence level 1. From Homo sapiens (Human).
   3547..3609    -  CDS            VESPI_VESMG (fragment): Experimental evidence at protein level: Swiss-Prot protein existence level 1. Shows contractile activity on isolated ileum smooth muscle. From Vespa magnifica (Hornet).
   3621..3639    -  promoter       SP6 promoter: promoter for bacteriophage SP6 RNA polymerase
   3681..3697    -  protein_bind   lac operator: The lac repressor binds to the lac operator to inhibit transcription in E. coli. This inhibition can be relieved by adding lactose or isopropyl-β-D-thiogalactopyranoside (IPTG). lac repressor encoded by lacI
   3705..3735    -  promoter       lac promoter: promoter for the E. coli lac operon
   3750..3771    -  protein_bind   CAP binding site: CAP binding activates transcription in the presence of cAMP. E. coli catabolite activator protein
   3784..16      -  CDS            lacI (fragment) (across the origin): lac repressor; lacI; The lac repressor binds to the lac operator to inhibit transcription in E. coli. This inhibition can be relieved by adding lactose or isopropyl-β-D-thiogalactopyranoside (IPTG).
