[The description below was written by a language model from this plasmid's Addgene catalogue record and pLannotate feature annotations shown in this document.]
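Description:
Rab19 cds in pGem-T Easy is a bacterial cloning plasmid of about 3.9 kb carrying the coding sequence of zebrafish (Danio rerio) rab19, a member of the Rab family of small GTPases, inserted into the Promega pGEM-T Easy TA-cloning backbone. It belongs to a library of full-length zebrafish rab clones. The plasmid is maintained in E. coli through a high-copy ColE1/pUC-type origin and selected with ampicillin via the β-lactamase gene and its native promoter. An f1 phage origin is also present, which in principle allows single-stranded DNA production. The remaining backbone features, namely the lac promoter, operator, CAP site, and lacZα and lacI fragments, are remnants of the blue/white screening cassette that the insert disrupts.

The insert sits in the multiple cloning region between opposing bacteriophage T7 and SP6 promoters. The annotated open reading frame lies on the same strand as the T7 promoter, so T7 transcription should yield sense RNA and SP6 transcription the antisense strand. This arrangement suits the stated use of generating riboprobes for in situ hybridisation, and the clone can also serve as a sequence-verified template for subcloning. There is no eukaryotic promoter, tag or reporter, so this is not an expression construct. The annotation software labelled the insert by homology to human RAB19, although the catalogue entry identifies it as the zebrafish orthologue. The short "hornet peptide" hit next to the insert is most likely a spurious match within polylinker sequence rather than a real feature.
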