Addgene plasmid #80504: Rab19 cds in pGem-T Easy
Purpose: Can be used for in situ hybridisation or other purposes
Depositing lab: Rob Parton. Depositing organization: University of Queensland, Institute for Molecular Bioscience. Publication: A plasmid library of full-length zebrafish rab proteins for in vivo cell biology. Hall TE, Martel N, Lo HP, Xiong Z, Parton RG. Cell Logist. 2017 Mar 1;7(1):e1301151. doi: 10.1080/21592799.2017.1301151. eCollection 2017. PubMed 28396820.
Backbone
  Vector backbone: pGemT easy
  Backbone manufacturer: Promega
Growth in bacteria
  Bacterial resistance: Ampicillin, 100 μg/mL
  Growth temperature: 37°C
  Growth strain: DH5alpha
  Copy number: High Copy
Gene/Insert
  Gene/Insert name: rab19
  Species: D. rerio (zebrafish)
  Entrez Gene: rab19
Terms and licenses: Academic/Nonprofit Terms; Industry Terms: Not Available to Industry
How to cite: Rab19 cds in pGem-T Easy was a gift from Rob Parton (Addgene plasmid # 80504 ; http://n2t.net/addgene:80504 ; RRID:Addgene_80504)
